>Addgene plasmid #21855 | ATF4 8: (SL-)5’ATF4.GFP | depositor full sequence | sequence record 10041 | Author sequence
TAGTTATTAATAGTAATCAATTACGGGGTCATTAGTTCATAGCCCATATATGGAGTTCCGCGTTACATAA
CTTACGGTAAATGGCCCGCCTGGCTGACCGCCCAACGACCCCCGCCCATTGACGTCAATAATGACGTATG
TTCCCATAGTAACGCCAATAGGGACTTTCCATTGACGTCAATGGGTGGAGTATTTACGGTAAACTGCCCA
CTTGGCAGTACATCAAGTGTATCATATGCCAAGTACGCCCCCTATTGACGTCAATGACGGTAAATGGCCC
GCCTGGCATTATGCCCAGTACATGACCTTATGGGACTTTCCTACTTGGCAGTACATCTACGTATTAGTCA
TCGCTATTACCATGGTGATGCGGTTTTGGCAGTACATCAATGGGCGTGGATAGCGGTTTGACTCACGGGG
ATTTCCAAGTCTCCACCCCATTGACGTCAATGGGAGTTTGTTTTGGCACCAAAATCAACGGGACTTTCCA
AAATGTCGTAACAACTCCGCCCCATTGACGCAAATGGGCGGTAGGCGTGTACGGTGGGAGGTCTATATAA
GCAGAGCTCTCTGGCTAACTAGAGAACCCACTGCTTACTGGCTTATCGAAATTAATACGACTCACTATAG
GGAGACCCAAGCTTGGTACCGGGCCCCCCCTCGAGCTCAAGCTTTTCTGCTTGCTGTCTGCCGGTTTGAG
TTGTGCGCTCGGGTGTCCCTTTCCTCTTCCCCTCCCGCAGGGCTTGCGGCCACCATGGCGTATTAGAGGC
AGCAGTGCCTGCGGCAGCGTTGGCCTTTGCAGCGGCGGCAGCAGCACCAGGCTCTGCAGCGGCAACCCCC
ACCGGCCTAAGCCATGGCGCTCTTCACGAAATCCAGCAGCAGTGTTGCTGTAACGGACAAAGATACCTTC
GAGTTAAGCACATTCCTGGAATCCAGCAAAGCCCCACAACATGACCGAGATGAGCTTCCTGAACAGCGAA
GTGTTGGCGGGGGACTTGATGTCCCCCTTCGACCAGTCGGGTTTGGGGGCTGAAGAAAGCCTAGGTCTCT
TAGATGACTATCTGGAGGTGGGGGATCCACCGGTCGCCACCATGGTGAGCAAGGGCGAGGAGCTGTTCAC
CGGGGTGGTGCCCATCCTGGTCGAGCTGGACGGCGACGTAAACGGCCACAAGTTCAGCGTGTCCGGCGAG
GGCGAGGGCGATGCCACCTACGGCAAGCTGACCCTGAAGTTCATCTGCACCACCGGCAAGCTGCCCGTGC
CCTGGCCCACCCTCGTGACCACCCTGACCTACGGCGTGCAGTGCTTCAGCCGCTACCCCGACCACATGAA
GCAGCACGACTTCTTCAAGTCCGCCATGCCCGAAGGCTACGTCCAGGAGCGCACCATCTTCTTCAAGGAC
GACGGCAACTACAAGACCCGCGCCGAGGTGAAGTTCGAGGGCGACACCCTGGTGAACCGCATCGAGCTGA
AGGGCATCGACTTCAAGGAGGACGGCAACATCCTGGGGCACAAGCTGGAGTACAACTACAACAGCCACAA
CGTCTATATCATGGCCGACAAGCAGAAGAACGGCATCAAGGTGAACTTCAAGATCCGCCACAACATCGAG
GACGGCAGCGTGCAGCTCGCCGACCACTACCAGCAGAACACCCCCATCGGCGACGGCCCCGTGCTGCTGC
CCGACAACCACTACCTGAGCACCCAGTCCGCCCTGAGCAAAGACCCCAACGAGAAGCGCGATCACATGGT
CCTGCTGGAGTTCGTGACCGCCGCCGGGATCACTCTCGGCATGGACGAGCTGTACAAGTAAAGCGGCCGC
GACTCTAGATCATAATCAGCCATACCACATTTGTAGAGGTTTTACTTGCTTTAAAAAACCTCCCACACCT
CCCCCTGAACCTGAAACATAAAATGAATGCAATTGTTGTTGTTAACTTGTTTATTGCAGCTTATAATGGT
TACAAATAAAGCAATAGCATCACAAATTTCACAAATAAAGCATTTTTTTCACTGCATTCTAGTTGTGGTT
TGTCCAAACTCATCAATGTATCTTAAGGCGTAAATTGTAAGCGTTAATATTTTGTTAAAATTCGCGTTAA
ATTTTTGTTAAATCAGCTCATTTTTTAACCAATAGGCCGAAATCGGCAAAATCCCTTATAAATCAAAAGA
ATAGACCGAGATAGGGT
[37 nt withheld, positions 2188-2224]
AAAGAACGTGGACTCCAACGTCAAAGG
[49 nt withheld, positions 2252-2300]
T
[91 nt withheld, positions 2302-2392]
G
[124 nt withheld, positions 2394-2517]
CAGGTGGCACTTTTCGGGGAAATGTGCGCGGAACCCCTATTTGTTTATTTTTCTAAATACATTCAAATAT
GTATCCGCTCATGAGACAATAACCCTGATAAATGCTTCAATAATATTGAAAAAGGAAGAGTCCTGAGGCG
GAAAGAACCAGCTGTGGAATGTGTGTCAGTTAGGGTGTGGAAAGTCCCCAGGCTCCCCAGCAGGCAGAAG
TATGCAAAGCATGCATCTCAATTAGTCAGCAACCAGGTGTGGAAAGTCCCCAGGCTCCCCAGCAGGCAGA
AGTATGCAAAGCATGCATCTCAATTAGTCAGCAACCATAGTCCCGCCCCTAACTCCGCCCATCCCGCCCC
TAACTCCGCCCAGTTCCGCCCATTCTCCGCCCCATGGCTGACTAATTTTTTTTATTTATGCAGAGGCCGA
GGCCGCCTCGGCCTCTGAGCTATTCCAGAAGTAGTGAGGAGGCTTTTTTGGAGGCCTAGGCTTTTGCAAA
GATCGATCAAGAGACAGGATGAGGATCGTTTCGCATGATTGAACAAGATGGATTGCACGCAGGTTCTCCG
GCCGCTTGGGTGGAGAGGCTATTCGGCTATGACTGGGCACAACAGACAATCGGCTGCTCTGATGCCGCCG
TGTTCCGGCTGTCAGCGCAGGGGCGCCCGGTTCTTTTTGTCAAGACCGACCTGTCCGGTGCCCTGAATGA
ACTGCAAGACGAGGCAGCGCGGCTATCGTGGCTGGCCACGACGGGCGTTCCTTGCGCAGCTGTGCTCGAC
GTTGTCACTGAAGCGGGAAGGGACTGGCTGCTATTGGGCGAAGTGCCGGGGCAGGATCTCCTGTCATCTC
ACCTTGCTCCTGCCGAGAAAGTATCCATCATGGCTGATGCAATGCGGCGGCTGCATACGCTTGATCCGGC
TACCTGCCCATTCGACCACCAAGCGAAACATCGCATCGAGCGAGCACGTACTCGGATGGAAGCCGGTCTT
GTCGATCAGGATGATCTGGACGAAGAGCATCAGGGGCTCGCGCCAGCCGAACTGTTCGCCAGGCTCAAGG
CGAGCATGCCCGACGGCGAGGATCTCGTCGTGACCCATGGCGATGCCTGCTTGCCGAATATCATGGTGGA
AAATGGCCGCTTTTCTGGATTCATCGACTGTGGCCGGCTGGGTGTGGCGGACCGCTATCAGGACATAGCG
TTGGCTACCCGTGATATTGCTGAAGAGCTTGGCGGCGAATGGGCTGACCGCTTCCTCGTGCTTTACGGTA
TCGCCGCTCCCGATTCGCAGCGCATCGCCTTCTATCGCCTTCTTGACGAGTTCTTCTGAGCGGGACTCTG
GGGTTCGAAATGACCGACCAAGCGACGCCCAACCTGCCATCACGAGATTTCGATTCCACCGCCGCCTTCT
ATGAAAGGTTGGGCTTCGGAATCGTTTTCCGGGACGCCGGCTGGATGATCCTCCAGCGCGGGGATCTCAT
GCTGGAGTTCTTCGCCCACCCTAGGGGGAGGCTAACTGAAACACGGAAGGAGACAATACCGGAAGGAACC
CGCGCTATGACGGCAATAAAAAGACAGAATAAAACGCACGGTGTTGGGTCGTTTGTTCATAAACGCGGGG
TTCGGTCCCAGGGCTGGCACTCTGTCGATACCCCACCGAGACCCCATTGGGGCCAATACGCCCGCGTTTC
TTCCTTTTCCCCACCCCACCCCCCAAGTTCGGGTGAAGGCCCAGGGCTCGCAGCCAACGTCGGGGCGGCA
GGCCCTGCCATAGCCTCAGGTTACTCATATATACTTTAGATTGATTTAAAACTTCATTTTTAATTTAAAA
GGATCTAGGTGAAGATCCTTTTTGATAATCTCATGACCAAAATCCCTTAACGTGAGTTTTCGTTCCACTG
AGCGTCAGACCCCGTAGAAAAGATCAAAGGATCTTCTTGAGATCCTTTTTTTCTGCGCGTAATCTGCTGC
TTGCAAACAAAAAAACCACCGCTACCAGCGGTGGTTTGTTTGCCGGATCAAGAGCTACCAACTCTTTTTC
CGAAGGTAACTGGCTTCAGCAGAGCGCAGATACCAAATACTGTCCTTCTAGTGTAGCCGTAGTTAGGCCA
CCACTTCAAGAACTCTGTAGCACCGCCTACATACCTCGCTCTGCTAATCCTGTTACCAGTGGCTGCTGCC
AGTGGCGATAAGTCGTGTCTTACCGGGTTGGACTCAAGACGATAGTTACCGGATAAGGCGCAGCGGTCGG
GCTGAACGGGGGGTTCGTGCACACAGCCCAGCTTGGAGCGAACGACCTACACCGAACTGAGATACCTACA
GCGTGAGCTATGAGAAAGCGCCACGCTTCCCGAAGGGAGAAAGGCGGACAGGTATCCGGTAAGCGGCAGG
GTCGGAACAGGAGAGCGCACGAGGGAGCTTCCAGGGGGAAACGCCTGGTATCTTTATAGTCCTGTCGGGT
TTCGCCACCTCTGACTTGAGCGTCGATTTTTGTGATGCTCGTCAGGGGGGCGGAGCCTATGGAAAAACGC
CAGCAACGCGGCCTTTTTACGGTTCCTGGCCTTTTGCTGGCCTTTTGCTCACATGTTCTTTCCTGCGTTA
TCCCCTGATTCTGTGGATAACCGTATTACCGCCATGCAT
Features (pLannotate 1.2.2; 17 found; start..end, strand, type, name):
     61..364     +  enhancer       CMV enhancer: human cytomegalovirus immediate early enhancer
    365..568     +  promoter       CMV promoter: human cytomegalovirus (CMV) immediate early promoter
    564..597     +  LTR            5' LTR (truncated) (fragment): truncated 5' long terminal repeat (LTR) from HIV-1
    613..631     +  promoter       T7 promoter: promoter for bacteriophage T7 RNA polymerase
    645..665     -  misc_feature   MCS (fragment): pBluescript multiple cloning site
    951..1070    +  CDS            Atf4 (fragment): ATF4_RAT - Experimental evidence at protein level: Swiss-Prot protein existence level 1. Transcription factor that binds the cAMP response element (CRE) (consensus: 5'-GTGACGT[AC][AG]-3') and displays two biological functions, as regulator of metabolic and redox processes under normal cellular conditions, and as master transcription factor during integrated stress response (ISR) (By similarity). Binds to asymmetric CRE's as a heterodimer and to palindromic CRE's as a homodimer (By similarity). Core effector of the ISR, which is required for adaptation to various stress such as endoplasmic reti
   1092..1811    +  CDS            EGFP: the original enhanced GFP (Yang et al., 1996) mammalian codon-optimized
   1828..1911    +  CDS            large T antigen (fragment): large T antigen from SV40 (simian virus 40)
   1934..2055    +  polyA_signal   SV40 poly(A) signal: SV40 polyadenylation signal
   2089..2517    -  rep_origin     f1 ori (sequence partly withheld): f1 bacteriophage origin of replication; arrow indicates direction of (+) strand synthesis
   2544..2648    +  promoter       AmpR promoter: bla
   2650..3007    +  promoter       SV40 promoter: SV40 enhancer and early promoter
   3042..3836    +  CDS            NeoR/KanR: aminoglycoside phosphotransferase from Tn5; aph(3')-II (or nptII); confers resistance to neomycin, kanamycin, and G418 (Geneticin®)
   3857..4009    +  CDS            ble (fragment): BLE_KLEPN - Experimental evidence at protein level: Swiss-Prot protein existence level 1. Binding protein with a strong affinity to the bleomycin family of antibiotics. Binds to CL990; an antimitotic-antibiotic compound. From Klebsiella pneumoniae.
   4068..4115    +  polyA_signal   HSV TK poly(A) signal: herpes simplex virus thymidine kinase polyadenylation signal (Cole and Stacy, 1985)
   4206..4222    -  polyA_signal   bGH poly(A) signal (fragment): bovine growth hormone polyadenylation signal
   4444..5032    +  rep_origin     ori: high-copy-number ColE1/pMB1/pBR322/pUC origin of replication
