[The description below was written by a language model from this plasmid's Addgene catalogue record and pLannotate feature annotations shown in this document.]
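Description:
ATF4 8: (SL-)5'ATF4.GFP is a mammalian expression reporter built on the pEGFP-N1 backbone, in which a 413 bp fragment of the mouse Atf4 gene is placed upstream of EGFP. The insert name and the associated study on translation reinitiation at alternative open reading frames indicate that this fragment represents the 5' end of the ATF4 mRNA. The feature table agrees: about 300 nt of unannotated sequence precedes a short annotated stretch of Atf4 coding sequence, which sits directly upstream of the EGFP open reading frame. EGFP is recorded as a C-terminal fusion supplied by the backbone. Green fluorescence therefore reports translation initiated at the ATF4 start codon under the control of its leader. Transcription is driven by the human CMV immediate-early enhancer and promoter and terminated by the SV40 polyadenylation signal. A T7 promoter and a pBluescript polylinker fragment lie between the CMV promoter and the insert, presumably carried over from an earlier cloning step. The record does not explain the "(SL-)" designation in the name, so how this variant differs from others in the series cannot be determined from it.

The plasmid replicates in E. coli from a high-copy ColE1/pUC-type origin and also carries an f1 origin. A single Tn5 NeoR/KanR gene serves both hosts: a bacterial promoter drives it for kanamycin selection, and the SV40 early promoter, with the HSV TK polyadenylation signal, drives it for G418 selection in mammalian cells. The depositor stresses that there is no ampicillin resistance marker. The short HIV LTR, large T antigen, ble and bGH matches are small fragment hits rather than functional elements. The construct suits transfection studies of how the ATF4 5' leader regulates translation during the integrated stress response.
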