Addgene plasmid #21855: ATF4 8: (SL-)5’ATF4.GFP
Depositing lab: David Ron. Depositing organization: NYU Grossman School of Medicine. Publication: Translation reinitiation at alternative open reading frames regulates gene expression in an integrated stress response. Lu PD, Harding HP, Ron D. J Cell Biol. 2004 Oct 11. 167(1):27-33. 10.1083/jcb.200408003 PubMed 15479734.
Backbone
  Vector backbone: pEGFP-N1
  Backbone manufacturer: Clontech
  Backbone size w/o insert (bp): 4733
  Vector type: Mammalian Expression
  Selectable markers: Neomycin (select with G418)
Growth in bacteria
  Bacterial resistance: Kanamycin, 50 μg/mL
  Growth temperature: 37°C
  Growth strain: DH5alpha
  Copy number: Unknown
Gene/Insert
  Gene/Insert name: ATF4
  Species: M. musculus (mouse)
  Insert size (bp): 413
  Entrez Gene: Atf4 (a.k.a. Atf-4, C/ATF, CREB-2, CREB2, TAXREB67)
  Tag / fusion protein: EGFP (C terminal on backbone)
  Cloning method: Restriction Enzyme; 5′ cloning site HindII (unknown if destroyed); 3′ cloning site BamHI (unknown if destroyed)
  Sequencing primers: 5′ CMV-F; 3′ EGFP-N
Terms and licenses: Academic/Nonprofit Terms; Industry Terms: Not Available to Industry
Depositor comments: These pEGFP-based plasmids have NEOr marker (and not the conventional AMPr marker). They should be propagated in the presence of 30mcg/ml kanamycin (and not on ampicillin)
How to cite: ATF4 8: (SL-)5’ATF4.GFP was a gift from David Ron (Addgene plasmid # 21855 ; http://n2t.net/addgene:21855 ; RRID:Addgene_21855)
