>Addgene plasmid #21855 | ATF4 8: (SL-)5’ATF4.GFP | addgene partial sequence | sequence record 27661 | 21855 with CMV-F
AGCTCTCTGGCTAACTAGAGAACCCACTGCTTACTGGCTTATCGAAATTAATACGACTCACTATAGGGAG
ACCCAAGCTTGGTACCGGGCCCCCCCTCGAGCTCAAGCTTTTCTGCTTGCTGTCTGCCGGTTTGAGTTGT
GCGCTCGGGTGTCCCTTTCCTCTTCCCCTCCCGCAGGGCTTGCGGCCACCATGGCGTATTAGAGGCAGCA
GTGCCTGCGGCAGCGTTGGCCTTTGCAGCGGCGGCAGCAGCACCAGGCTCTGCAGCGGCAACCCCCACCG
GCCTAAGCCATGGCGCTCTTCACGAAATCCAGCAGCAGTGTTGCTGTAACGGACAAAGATACCTTCGAGT
TAAGCACATTCCTGGAATCCAGCAAAGCCCCACAACATGACCGAGATGAGCTTCCTGAACAGCGAAGTGT
TGGCGGGGGACTTGATGTCCCCCTTCGACCAGTCGGGTTTGGGGGCTGAAGAAAGCCTAGGTCTCTTAGA
TGACTATCTGGAGGTGGGGGATCCACCGGTCGCCACCATGGTGAGCAAGGGCGAGGAGCTGTTCACCGGG
GTGGTGCCCATCCTGGTCGAGCTGGACGGCGACGTAAACGGCCACAAGTTCAGCGTGTCCGGCGAGGGCG
AGGGCGATGCCACCTACGGCAAGCTGACCCTGAAGTTCATCTGCACCACCGGCAAGCTGCCCGTGCCCTG
GCCCACCCTCGTGACCACCCTGACCTA
